>Addgene plasmid #8935 | pPS809 | addgene partial sequence | sequence record 17449 | 8935 with M13R
AGTACTTTCACTTTGTAACTGACCTGTCATTTATATTGAATTTTCAAAAATTCTTACTTTTTTTTTGGAT
GGACGCAAAGAAATTTAATAATCATATTACATGGCATTACCACCATATACATATCCATATACATATCCAT
ATCTAATCTTACCTACATGTTGTGGAAATGTAAAGAGCCCCATTATCTTAGCCTAAAAAAACCTTCTCTT
TGGAACTTTCAATAATACGCATAACTGCTCATTGCTATATTGAACTACGGATTACAAGCCGCCGAGCGGG
TGACATCCCTCCGAAAGAAGACTCTCCTCCTTGCGTCCTCGCCTTCACCGGTCTCGTTCCTTGAAACGCA
TATGTGCCTCGCGCCGCACTGCTCCGAACAATAAAGATTCTACAAAACTAACTTTTATGGTTATGAAAAG
GAAAAATTGGCAATAACCTGGCCCCTCAAACCTTCAAATGAACGAATCAAATTAACAACCATAAGATGAT
AATGCGATTAATTTTTTAGCCTTATTTCTGGGGTAATTAATCAGCGAAGCGATGATTTTTGATCTATTA
