[The description below was written by a language model from this plasmid's Addgene catalogue record.]
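Description:
pPS809, also recorded under the alternative name pCGF-1B, is an empty yeast expression backbone derived from pPS293, with a listed backbone size of about 5.2 kb. It is a shuttle vector. In bacteria it is maintained as a high-copy plasmid under ampicillin selection. In yeast it carries the URA3 auxotrophic marker, which allows selection in ura3 mutant strains on medium lacking uracil. The depositor comments describe it as a 2 micron plasmid, meaning it uses the origin from the endogenous yeast 2μ circle and is therefore expected to be kept at multiple copies per yeast cell.

The vector carries no insert. It supplies a GAL1 promoter and a GFP coding sequence on the backbone, positioned so that GFP forms an N-terminal tag on whatever open reading frame is introduced by restriction enzyme cloning. The GAL1 promoter is strongly induced by galactose and repressed by glucose, so expression of the resulting GFP fusion can be switched on or off through the carbon source. Combined with the multicopy 2μ origin, this arrangement favours high-level, inducible production of the fusion protein.

Such a construct is typically used to build GFP-tagged proteins for following their localisation or abundance in living yeast, although the record gives no purpose beyond "empty backbone". No feature table accompanies the entry. The cloning sites, reading frame at the GFP junction, any linker, and the terminator are not stated, and the record refers to the depositor's map for these details.
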