Addgene plasmid #8935: pPS809
Purpose: (Empty Backbone)
Depositing lab: Pamela Silver. Depositing organization: Dana-Farber Cancer Institute.
Backbone
  Vector backbone: pPS293
  Backbone size (bp): 5200
  Vector type: Yeast Expression
  Selectable markers: URA3
Growth in bacteria
  Bacterial resistance: Ampicillin, 100 μg/mL
  Growth temperature: 37°C
  Growth strain: DH5alpha
  Copy number: High Copy
Gene/Insert
  Gene/Insert name: None (alt name: pCGF-1B)
  Tag / fusion protein: GFP (N terminal on backbone)
  Cloning method: Restriction Enzyme
  Sequencing primers: 5′ M13R
Terms and licenses: Academic/Nonprofit Terms; Industry Terms: Not Available to Industry
Depositor comments: GAL1 promoter, 2 micron plasmid. See author's map.
How to cite: pPS809 was a gift from Pamela Silver (Addgene plasmid # 8935 ; http://n2t.net/addgene:8935 ; RRID:Addgene_8935)
